LOCUS       Exported 9549 bp ds-DNA circular SYN 13-MAY-2021
DEFINITION  Lentiviral expression of negative control sgRNA for CRISPRi
            knockdown.
ACCESSION   .
VERSION     .
KEYWORDS    Lenti_CRISPRi_sgNeg1
SOURCE      synthetic DNA construct
  ORGANISM  synthetic DNA construct
REFERENCE   1 (bases 1 to 9549)
  AUTHORS   Ma M, Ghosh S, Tavernari D, Katarkar A, Clocchiatti A, Mazzeo L,
            Samarkina A, Epiney J, Yu YR, Ho PC, Levesque MP, Ozdemir BC,
            Ciriello G, Dummer R, Dotto GP
  TITLE     Sustained androgen receptor signaling is a determinant of melanoma
            cell growth potential and tumorigenesis.
  JOURNAL   J Exp Med. 2021 Feb 1;218(2). pii: 211509. doi:
            10.1084/jem.20201137.
  PUBMED    33112375
REFERENCE   2 (bases 1 to 9549)
  AUTHORS   .
  TITLE     Direct Submission
  JOURNAL   Exported May 13, 2021 from SnapGene Server 1.1.58
            http://www.snapgene.com
FEATURES             Location/Qualifiers
     source          1..9549
                     /organism="synthetic DNA construct"
                     /mol_type="other DNA"
     promoter        72..1250
                     /label=EF-1-alpha promoter
                     /note="strong constitutive promoter for human elongation
                     factor EF-1-alpha"
     intron          303..1241
                     /label=EF-1-alpha intron A
                     /note="intron upstream of the start codon of human
                     EF-1-alpha"
     primer_bind     1198..1218
                     /label=EF1a-F
                     /note="Human elongation factor-1a promoter, forward primer"
     regulatory      1257..1266
                     /regulatory_class="other"
                     /note="vertebrate consensus sequence for strong initiation
                     of translation (Kozak, 1987)"
     CDS             1272..2288
                     /codon_start=1
                     /product="hygromycin B phosphotransferase"
                     /label=HygR
                     /note="confers resistance to hygromycin"
                     /translation="KKPELTATSVEKFLIEKFDSVSDLMQLSEGEESRAFSFDVGGRGY
                     VLRVNSCADGFYKDRYVYRHFASAALPIPEVLDIGEFSESLTYCISRRAQGVTLQDLPE
                     TELPAVLQPVAEAMDAIAAADLSQTSGFGPFGPQGIGQYTTWRDFICAIADPHVYHWQT
                     VMDDTVSASVAQALDELMLWAEDCPEVRHLVHADFGSNNVLTDNGRITAVIDWSEAMFG
                     DSQYEVANIFFWRPWLACMEQQTRYFERRHPELAGSPRLRAYMLRIGLDQLYQSLVDGN
                     FDDAAWAQGRCDAIVRSGAGTVGRTQIARRSAAVWTDGCVEVLADSGNRRPSTRPRAK"
     CDS             2313..2369
                     /codon_start=1
                     /product="2A peptide from porcine teschovirus-1
                     polyprotein"
                     /label=P2A
                     /note="Eukaryotic ribosomes fail to insert a peptide bond
                     between the Gly and Pro residues, yielding separate
                     polypeptides."
                     /translation="ATNFSLLKQAGDVEENPGP"
     CDS             2370..3086
                     /codon_start=1
                     /product="enhanced GFP"
                     /label=EGFP
                     /translation="MVSKGEELFTGVVPILVELDGDVNGHKFSVSGEGEGDATYGKLTL
                     KFICTTGKLPVPWPTLVTTLTYGVQCFSRYPDHMKQHDFFKSAMPEGYVQERTIFFKDD
                     GNYKTRAEVKFEGDTLVNRIELKGIDFKEDGNILGHKLEYNYNSHNVYIMADKQKNGIK
                     VNFKIRHNIEDGSVQLADHYQQNTPIGDGPVLLPDNHYLSTQSALSKDPNEKRDHMVLL
                     EFVTAAGITLGMDELYK"
     primer_bind     complement(2415..2436)
                     /label=EGFP-N
                     /note="EGFP, reverse primer"
     primer_bind     complement(2676..2695)
                     /label=EXFP-R
                     /note="For distinguishing EGFP variants, reverse primer"
     primer_bind     3023..3044
                     /label=EGFP-C
                     /note="EGFP, forward primer"
     misc_feature    3104..3692
                     /label=WPRE
                     /note="woodchuck hepatitis virus posttranscriptional
                     regulatory element"
     primer_bind     complement(3157..3177)
                     /label=WPRE-R
                     /note="WPRE, reverse primer"
     CDS             complement(3575..3586)
                     /codon_start=1
                     /product="Factor Xa recognition and cleavage site"
                     /label=Factor Xa site
                     /translation="IEGR"
     LTR             3764..3997
                     /label=3' LTR (Delta-U3)
                     /note="self-inactivating 3' long terminal repeat (LTR) from
                     HIV-1"
     polyA_signal    4075..4196
                     /label=SV40 poly(A) signal
                     /note="SV40 polyadenylation signal"
     primer_bind     complement(4112..4131)
                     /label=SV40pA-R
                     /note="SV40 polyA, reverse primer"
     primer_bind     4166..4185
                     /label=EBV-rev
                     /note="SV40 polyA terminator, reverse primer"
     rep_origin      4236..4371
                     /label=SV40 ori
                     /note="SV40 origin of replication"
     primer_bind     4298..4317
                     /label=SV40pro-F
                     /note="SV40 promoter/origin, forward primer"
     primer_bind     complement(4391..4410)
                     /label=T7
                     /note="T7 promoter, forward primer"
     promoter        complement(4392..4410)
                     /label=T7 promoter
                     /note="promoter for bacteriophage T7 RNA polymerase"
     primer_bind     complement(4420..4437)
                     /label=M13 Forward
                     /note="In lacZ gene. Also called M13-F20 or M13 (-21)
                     Forward"
     primer_bind     complement(4420..4436)
                     /label=M13 fwd
                     /note="common sequencing primer, one of multiple similar
                     variants"
     primer_bind     complement(4429..4451)
                     /label=M13/pUC Forward
                     /note="In lacZ gene"
     rep_origin      4578..5033
                     /direction=RIGHT
                     /label=f1 ori
                     /note="f1 bacteriophage origin of replication; arrow
                     indicates direction of (+) strand synthesis"
     primer_bind     complement(4665..4684)
                     /label=F1ori-R
                     /note="F1 origin, reverse primer"
     primer_bind     4875..4896
                     /label=F1ori-F
                     /note="F1 origin, forward primer"
     promoter        5059..5163
                     /gene="bla"
                     /label=AmpR promoter
     CDS             5164..6024
                     /codon_start=1
                     /gene="bla"
                     /product="beta-lactamase"
                     /label=AmpR
                     /note="confers resistance to ampicillin, carbenicillin, and
                     related antibiotics"
                     /translation="MSIQHFRVALIPFFAAFCLPVFAHPETLVKVKDAEDQLGARVGYI
                     ELDLNSGKILESFRPEERFPMMSTFKVLLCGAVLSRIDAGQEQLGRRIHYSQNDLVEYS
                     PVTEKHLTDGMTVRELCSAAITMSDNTAANLLLTTIGGPKELTAFLHNMGDHVTRLDRW
                     EPELNEAIPNDERDTTMPVAMATTLRKLLTGELLTLASRQQLIDWMEADKVAGPLLRSA
                     LPAGWFIADKSGAGERGSRGIIAALGPDGKPSRIVVIYTTGSQATMDERNRQIAEIGAS
                     LIKHW"
     primer_bind     complement(5382..5401)
                     /label=Amp-R
                     /note="Ampicillin resistance gene, reverse primer"
     rep_origin      6195..6783
                     /direction=RIGHT
                     /label=ori
                     /note="high-copy-number ColE1/pMB1/pBR322/pUC origin of
                     replication"
     primer_bind     6684..6703
                     /label=pBR322ori-F
                     /note="pBR322 origin, forward primer"
     primer_bind     6937..6954
                     /label=L4440
                     /note="L4440 vector, forward primer"
     protein_bind    7071..7092
                     /label=CAP binding site
                     /bound_moiety="E. coli catabolite activator protein"
                     /note="CAP binding activates transcription in the presence
                     of cAMP."
     promoter        7107..7137
                     /label=lac promoter
                     /note="promoter for the E. coli lac operon"
     protein_bind    7145..7161
                     /label=lac operator
                     /bound_moiety="lac repressor encoded by lacI"
                     /note="The lac repressor binds to the lac operator to
                     inhibit transcription in E. coli. This inhibition can be
                     relieved by adding lactose or
                     isopropyl-beta-D-thiogalactopyranoside (IPTG)."
     primer_bind     7150..7172
                     /label=M13/pUC Reverse
                     /note="In lacZ gene"
     primer_bind     7169..7185
                     /label=M13 rev
                     /note="common sequencing primer, one of multiple similar
                     variants"
     primer_bind     7169..7185
                     /label=M13 Reverse
                     /note="In lacZ gene. Also called M13-rev"
     primer_bind     7204..7224
                     /label=T3
                     /note="T3 promoter, forward primer"
     promoter        7206..7224
                     /label=T3 promoter
                     /note="promoter for bacteriophage T3 RNA polymerase"
     promoter        7252..7478
                     /label=RSV promoter
                     /note="Rous sarcoma virus enhancer/promoter"
     LTR             7479..7659
                     /label=5' LTR (truncated)
                     /note="truncated 5' long terminal repeat (LTR) from HIV-1"
     misc_feature    7706..7831
                     /label=HIV-1 Psi
                     /note="packaging signal of human immunodeficiency virus
                     type 1"
     misc_feature    8324..8557
                     /label=RRE
                     /note="The Rev response element (RRE) of HIV-1 allows for
                     Rev-dependent mRNA export from the nucleus to the
                     cytoplasm."
     CDS             8742..8786
                     /codon_start=1
                     /product="antigenic peptide corresponding to amino acids
                     655 to 669 of the HIV envelope protein gp41 (Lutje Hulsik
                     et al., 2013)"
                     /label=gp41 peptide
                     /note="recognized by the 2H10 single-chain llama nanobody"
                     /translation="KNEQELLELDKWASL"
     promoter        8964..9204
                     /label=U6 promoter
                     /note="RNA polymerase III promoter for human U6 snRNA"
     primer_bind     8964..8984
                     /label=hU6-F
                     /note="Human U6 promoter, forward primer"
     primer_bind     9135..9154
                     /label=LKO.1 5'
                     /note="Human U6 promoter, forward primer"
     misc_RNA        9234..9309
                     /label=gRNA scaffold
                     /note="guide RNA scaffold for the Streptococcus pyogenes
                     CRISPR/Cas9 system"
     misc_feature    9365..9482
                     /label=cPPT/CTS
                     /note="central polypurine tract and central termination
                     sequence of HIV-1"
ORIGIN
        1 ggataaagtt ttaaacagag aggaatcttt gcagctaatg gaccttctag gtcttgaaag
       61 gagtgggaat tggctccggt gcccgtcagt gggcagagcg cacatcgccc acagtccccg
      121 agaagttggg gggaggggtc ggcaattgat ccggtgccta gagaaggtgg cgcggggtaa
      181 actgggaaag tgatgtcgtg tactggctcc gcctttttcc cgagggtggg ggagaaccgt
      241 atataagtgc agtagtcgcc gtgaacgttc tttttcgcaa cgggtttgcc gccagaacac
      301 aggtaagtgc cgtgtgtggt tcccgcgggc ctggcctctt tacgggttat ggcccttgcg
      361 tgccttgaat tacttccacc tggctgcagt acgtgattct tgatcccgag cttcgggttg
      421 gaagtgggtg ggagagttcg aggccttgcg cttaaggagc cccttcgcct cgtgcttgag
      481 ttgaggcctg gcctgggcgc tggggccgcc gcgtgcgaat ctggtggcac cttcgcgcct
      541 gtctcgctgc tttcgataag tctctagcca tttaaaattt ttgatgacct gctgcgacgc
      601 tttttttctg gcaagatagt cttgtaaatg cgggccaaga tctgcacact ggtatttcgg
      661 tttttggggc cgcgggcggc gacggggccc gtgcgtccca gcgcacatgt tcggcgaggc
      721 ggggcctgcg agcgcggcca ccgagaatcg gacgggggta gtctcaagct ggccggcctg
      781 ctctggtgcc tggcctcgcg ccgccgtgta tcgccccgcc ctgggcggca aggctggccc
      841 ggtcggcacc agttgcgtga gcggaaagat ggccgcttcc cggccctgct gcagggagct
      901 caaaatggag gacgcggcgc tcgggagagc gggcgggtga gtcacccaca caaaggaaaa
      961 gggcctttcc gtcctcagcc gtcgcttcat gtgactccac ggagtaccgg gcgccgtcca
     1021 ggcacctcga ttagttctcg agcttttgga gtacgtcgtc tttaggttgg ggggaggggt
     1081 tttatgcgat ggagtttccc cacactgagt gggtggagac tgaagttagg ccagcttggc
     1141 acttgatgta attctccttg gaatttgccc tttttgagtt tggatcttgg ttcattctca
     1201 agcctcagac agtggttcaa agtttttttc ttccatttca ggtgtcgtga cgtacggcca
     1261 ccatggaatt caaaaagcct gaactcaccg ctacctctgt cgagaagttt ctgatcgaaa
     1321 agtttgacag tgtatccgac ctgatgcagc tctccgaggg cgaagaatct cgggctttca
     1381 gcttcgatgt gggagggcgt ggatatgtcc tgcgggtgaa tagctgcgcc gatggtttct
     1441 acaaagatcg ctatgtttat cggcactttg catccgccgc tctccctatt cccgaagtgc
     1501 ttgacattgg ggagttcagc gagagcctga cctattgcat ctcccgccgt gcacagggtg
     1561 tcaccttgca agacctgcct gaaaccgaac tgcccgctgt tctccagccc gtcgccgagg
     1621 ccatggatgc catcgctgcc gccgatctta gccagaccag cgggttcggc ccattcggac
     1681 ctcaaggaat cggtcaatac actacatggc gcgatttcat ctgcgctatt gctgatcccc
     1741 atgtgtatca ctggcaaact gtgatggacg acaccgtcag tgcctccgtc gcccaggctc
     1801 tcgatgagct gatgctttgg gccgaggact gccccgaagt ccggcacctc gtgcacgccg
     1861 atttcggctc caacaatgtc ctgaccgaca atggccgcat aacagccgtc attgactgga
     1921 gcgaggccat gttcggggat tcccaatacg aggtcgccaa catcttcttc tggaggccct
     1981 ggttggcttg tatggagcag cagacccgct acttcgagcg gaggcatccc gagcttgcag
     2041 gatctcctcg gctccgggct tatatgctcc gcattggtct tgaccaactc tatcagagct
     2101 tggttgacgg caatttcgat gatgcagctt gggctcaggg tcgctgcgac gcaatcgtcc
     2161 ggtccggagc cgggactgtc gggcgtacac aaatcgcccg cagaagcgct gccgtctgga
     2221 ccgatggctg tgtggaagtg ctcgccgata gtggaaacag acgccccagc actcgtccta
     2281 gggcaaagga tctgcagtct agaggatctg gtgccacgaa tttctcacta ctcaagcagg
     2341 ccggtgatgt cgaggaaaac cctggtccta tggtgagcaa gggcgaggag ctgttcaccg
     2401 gggtggtgcc catcctggtc gagctggacg gcgacgtaaa cggccacaag ttcagcgtgt
     2461 ccggcgaggg cgagggcgat gccacctacg gcaagctgac cctgaagttc atctgcacca
     2521 ccggcaagct gcccgtgccc tggcccaccc tcgtgaccac cctgacctac ggcgtgcagt
     2581 gcttcagccg ctaccccgac cacatgaagc agcacgactt cttcaagtcc gccatgcccg
     2641 aaggctacgt ccaggagcgc accatcttct tcaaggacga cggcaactac aagacccgcg
     2701 ccgaggtgaa gttcgagggc gacaccctgg tgaaccgcat cgagctgaag ggcatcgact
     2761 tcaaggagga cggcaacatc ctggggcaca agctggagta caactacaac agccacaacg
     2821 tctatatcat ggccgacaag cagaagaacg gcatcaaggt gaacttcaag atccgccaca
     2881 acatcgagga cggcagcgtg cagctcgccg accactacca gcagaacacc cccatcggcg
     2941 acggccccgt gctgctgccc gacaaccact acctgagcac ccagtccgcc ctgagcaaag
     3001 accccaacga gaagcgcgat cacatggtcc tgctggagtt cgtgaccgcc gccgggatca
     3061 ctctcggcat ggacgagctg tacaagtgac gcgttaagtc gacaatcaac ctctggatta
     3121 caaaatttgt gaaagattga ctggtattct taactatgtt gctcctttta cgctatgtgg
     3181 atacgctgct ttaatgcctt tgtatcatgc tattgcttcc cgtatggctt tcattttctc
     3241 ctccttgtat aaatcctggt tgctgtctct ttatgaggag ttgtggcccg ttgtcaggca
     3301 acgtggcgtg gtgtgcactg tgtttgctga cgcaaccccc actggttggg gcattgccac
     3361 cacctgtcag ctcctttccg ggactttcgc tttccccctc cctattgcca cggcggaact
     3421 catcgccgcc tgccttgccc gctgctggac aggggctcgg ctgttgggca ctgacaattc
     3481 cgtggtgttg tcggggaaat catcgtcctt tccttggctg ctcgcctgtg ttgccacctg
     3541 gattctgcgc gggacgtcct tctgctacgt cccttcggcc ctcaatccag cggaccttcc
     3601 ttcccgcggc ctgctgccgg ctctgcggcc tcttccgcgt cttcgccttc gccctcagac
     3661 gagtcggatc tccctttggg ccgcctcccc gcgtcgactt taagaccaat gacttacaag
     3721 gcagctgtag atcttagcca ctttttaaaa gaaaaggggg gactggaagg gctaattcac
     3781 tcccaacgaa gacaagatct gctttttgct tgtactgggt ctctctggtt agaccagatc
     3841 tgagcctggg agctctctgg ctaactaggg aacccactgc ttaagcctca ataaagcttg
     3901 ccttgagtgc ttcaagtagt gtgtgcccgt ctgttgtgtg actctggtaa ctagagatcc
     3961 ctcagaccct tttagtcagt gtggaaaatc tctagcagta cgtatagtag ttcatgtcat
     4021 cttattattc agtatttata acttgcaaag aaatgaatat cagagagtga gaggaacttg
     4081 tttattgcag cttataatgg ttacaaataa agcaatagca tcacaaattt cacaaataaa
     4141 gcattttttt cactgcattc tagttgtggt ttgtccaaac tcatcaatgt atcttatcat
     4201 gtctggctct agctatcccg cccctaactc cgcccatccc gcccctaact ccgcccagtt
     4261 ccgcccattc tccgccccat ggctgactaa ttttttttat ttatgcagag gccgaggccg
     4321 cctcggcctc tgagctattc cagaagtagt gaggaggctt ttttggaggc ctagggacgt
     4381 acccaattcg ccctatagtg agtcgtatta cgcgcgctca ctggccgtcg ttttacaacg
     4441 tcgtgactgg gaaaaccctg gcgttaccca acttaatcgc cttgcagcac atcccccttt
     4501 cgccagctgg cgtaatagcg aagaggcccg caccgatcgc ccttcccaac agttgcgcag
     4561 cctgaatggc gaatgggnnn nnnnnnnnnn nnnnnnnnnn nnnnnnnnnn nnnnnnnnnn
     4621 nnnnnnnnnn nnnnnnnnnn nnnnnnnnnn nnnnnnnnnn nnnnnnnnnn nnnnnnnnnn
     4681 nnnnnnnnnn nnnnnnnnnn ncnnnnnnnn nnnnnnnnnn nnnnnnnnnn nnnnnnnnnn
     4741 nnnnnnnnnn nnnnnnnnnn nnnnnnnnnn nnnnnnnnnn nnnnnnnnnn nnnannnnnn
     4801 nnnnnnnnnn nnnnnnnnnn nnnnnnnnnn nnnnnnnnnn nnncctttga cgttggagtc
     4861 cacgttcttt aatagtggac tcttgttcca aactggaaca acactcaacc ctatctcggt
     4921 ctattctttt gatttataag ggattttgcc gatttcggcc tattggttaa aaaatgagct
     4981 gatttaacaa aaatttaacg cgaattttaa caaaatatta acgcttacaa tttaggtggc
     5041 acttttcggg gaaatgtgcg cggaacccct atttgtttat ttttctaaat acattcaaat
     5101 atgtatccgc tcatgagaca ataaccctga taaatgcttc aataatattg aaaaaggaag
     5161 agtatgagta ttcaacattt ccgtgtcgcc cttattccct tttttgcggc attttgcctt
     5221 cctgtttttg ctcacccaga aacgctggtg aaagtaaaag atgctgaaga tcagttgggt
     5281 gcacgagtgg gttacatcga actggatctc aacagcggta agatccttga gagttttcgc
     5341 cccgaagaac gttttccaat gatgagcact tttaaagttc tgctatgtgg cgcggtatta
     5401 tcccgtattg acgccgggca agagcaactc ggtcgccgca tacactattc tcagaatgac
     5461 ttggttgagt actcaccagt cacagaaaag catcttacgg atggcatgac agtaagagaa
     5521 ttatgcagtg ctgccataac catgagtgat aacactgcgg ccaacttact tctgacaacg
     5581 atcggaggac cgaaggagct aaccgctttt ttgcacaaca tgggggatca tgtaactcgc
     5641 cttgatcgtt gggaaccgga gctgaatgaa gccataccaa acgacgagcg tgacaccacg
     5701 atgcctgtag caatggcaac aacgttgcgc aaactattaa ctggcgaact acttactcta
     5761 gcttcccggc aacaattaat agactggatg gaggcggata aagttgcagg accacttctg
     5821 cgctcggccc ttccggctgg ctggtttatt gctgataaat ctggagccgg tgagcgtggg
     5881 tctcgcggta tcattgcagc actggggcca gatggtaagc cctcccgtat cgtagttatc
     5941 tacacgacgg ggagtcaggc aactatggat gaacgaaata gacagatcgc tgagataggt
     6001 gcctcactga ttaagcattg gtaactgtca gaccaagttt actcatatat actttagatt
     6061 gatttaaaac ttcattttta atttaaaagg atctaggtga agatcctttt tgataatctc
     6121 atgaccaaaa tcccttaacg tgagttttcg ttccactgag cgtcagaccc cgtagaaaag
     6181 atcaaaggat cttcttgaga tccttttttt ctgcgcgtaa tctgctgctt gcaaacaaaa
     6241 aaaccaccgc taccagcggt ggtttgtttg ccggatcaag agctaccaac tctttttccg
     6301 aaggtaactg gcttcagcag agcgcagata ccaaatactg ttcttctagt gtagccgtag
     6361 ttaggccacc acttcaagaa ctctgtagca ccgcctacat acctcgctct gctaatcctg
     6421 ttaccagtgg ctgctgccag tggcgataag tcgtgtctta ccgggttgga ctcaagacga
     6481 tagttaccgg ataaggcgca gcggtcgggc tgaacggggg gttcgtgcac acagcccagc
     6541 ttggagcgaa cgacctacac cgaactgaga tacctacagc gtgagctatg agaaagcgcc
     6601 acgcttcccg aagggagaaa ggcggacagg tatccggtaa gcggcagggt cggaacagga
     6661 gagcgcacga gggagcttcc agggggaaac gcctggtatc tttatagtcc tgtcgggttt
     6721 cgccacctct gacttgagcg tcgatttttg tgatgctcgt caggggggcg gagcctatgg
     6781 aaaaacgcca gcaacgcggc ctttttacgg ttcctggcct tttgctggcc ttttgctcac
     6841 atgttctttc ctgcgttatc ccctgattct gtggataacc gtattaccgc ctttgagtga
     6901 gctgataccg ctcgccgcag ccgaacgacc gagcgcagcg agtcagtgag cgaggaagcg
     6961 gaagagcgcc caatacgcaa accgcctctc cccgcgcgtt ggccgattca ttaatgcagc
     7021 tggcacgaca ggtttcccga ctggaaagcg ggcagtgagc gcaacgcaat taatgtgagt
     7081 tagctcactc attaggcacc ccaggcttta cactttatgc ttccggctcg tatgttgtgt
     7141 ggaattgtga gcggataaca atttcacaca ggaaacagct atgaccatga ttacgccaag
     7201 cgcgcaatta accctcacta aagggaacaa aagctggagc tgcaagctta atgtagtctt
     7261 atgcaatact cttgtagtct tgcaacatgg taacgatgag ttagcaacat gccttacaag
     7321 gagagaaaaa gcaccgtgca tgccgattgg tggaagtaag gtggtacgat cgtgccttat
     7381 taggaaggca acagacgggt ctgacatgga ttggacgaac cactgaattg ccgcattgca
     7441 gagatattgt atttaagtgc ctagctcgat acataaacgg gtctctctgg ttagaccaga
     7501 tctgagcctg ggagctctct ggctaactag ggaacccact gcttaagcct caataaagct
     7561 tgccttgagt gcttcaagta gtgtgtgccc gtctgttgtg tgactctggt aactagagat
     7621 ccctcagacc cttttagtca gtgtggaaaa tctctagcag tggcgcccga acagggactt
     7681 gaaagcgaaa gggaaaccag aggagctctc tcgacgcagg actcggcttg ctgaagcgcg
     7741 cacggcaaga ggcgaggggc ggcgactggt gagtacgcca aaaattttga ctagcggagg
     7801 ctagaaggag agagatgggt gcgagagcgt cagtattaag cgggggagaa ttagatcgcg
     7861 atgggaaaaa attcggttaa ggccaggggg aaagaaaaaa tataaattaa aacatatagt
     7921 atgggcaagc agggagctag aacgattcgc agttaatcct ggcctgttag aaacatcaga
     7981 aggctgtaga caaatactgg gacagctaca accatccctt cagacaggat cagaagaact
     8041 tagatcatta tataatacag tagcaaccct ctattgtgtg catcaaagga tagagataaa
     8101 agacaccaag gaagctttag acaagataga ggaagagcaa aacaaaagta agaccaccgc
     8161 acagcaagcg gccgctgatc ttcagacctg gaggaggaga tatgagggac aattggagaa
     8221 gtgaattata taaatataaa gtagtaaaaa ttgaaccatt aggagtagca cccaccaagg
     8281 caaagagaag agtggtgcag agagaaaaaa gagcagtggg aataggagct ttgttccttg
     8341 ggttcttggg agcagcagga agcactatgg gcgcagcgtc aatgacgctg acggtacagg
     8401 ccagacaatt attgtctggt atagtgcagc agcagaacaa tttgctgagg gctattgagg
     8461 cgcaacagca tctgttgcaa ctcacagtct ggggcatcaa gcagctccag gcaagaatcc
     8521 tggctgtgga aagataccta aaggatcaac agctcctggg gatttggggt tgctctggaa
     8581 aactcatttg caccactgct gtgccttgga atgctagttg gagtaataaa tctctggaac
     8641 agatttggaa tcacacgacc tggatggagt gggacagaga aattaacaat tacacaagct
     8701 taatacactc cttaattgaa gaatcgcaaa accagcaaga aaagaatgaa caagaattat
     8761 tggaattaga taaatgggca agtttgtgga attggtttaa cataacaaat tggctgtggt
     8821 atataaaatt attcataatg atagtaggag gcttggtagg tttaagaata gtttttgctg
     8881 tactttctat agtgaataga gttaggcagg gatattcacc attatcgttt cagacccacc
     8941 tcccaacccc gaggggaccc agagagggcc tatttcccat gattccttca tatttgcata
     9001 tacgatacaa ggctgttaga gagataatta gaattaattt gactgtaaac acaaagatat
     9061 tagtacaaaa tacgtgacgt agaaagtaat aatttcttgg gtagtttgca gttttaaaat
     9121 tatgttttaa aatggactat catatgctta ccgtaacttg aaagtatttc gatttcttgg
     9181 ctttatatat cttgtggaaa ggacgaaaca ccgcgccaaa cgtgccctga cgggttttag
     9241 agctagaaat agcaagttaa aataaggcta gtccgttatc aacttgaaaa agtggcaccg
     9301 agtcggtgct tttttaagct tggcgtaact agatcttgag acaaatggca gtattcatcc
     9361 acaattttaa aagaaaaggg gggattgggg ggtacagtgc aggggaaaga atagtagaca
     9421 taatagcaac agacatacaa actaaagaat tacaaaaaca aattacaaaa attcaaaatt
     9481 ttcgggttta ttacagggac agcagagatc cactttggcg ccggctcgag ggggcccggg
     9541 tgcaaagat
//
