[The description below was written by a language model from this plasmid's Addgene catalogue record and the feature table of its GenBank file.]
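Description:
Lenti_CRISPRi_sgNeg1 is a third-generation-style, self-inactivating HIV-1 lentiviral transfer plasmid (about 9.5 kb) built on the LentiGuide_Hygro-eGFP backbone, carrying a synthetic negative control guide RNA for CRISPR interference experiments. In bacteria it is maintained through a ColE1/pUC-type origin and selected with ampicillin via beta-lactamase. The feature annotation describes the origin as high-copy, whereas the catalogue entry lists the plasmid as low copy, and it is propagated in a recombination-reducing strain, as is common for LTR-containing vectors. The backbone also contains an f1 origin, an SV40 origin and poly(A) signal, and residual lac, T7 and T3 promoter elements.

The viral genome is transcribed from an RSV promoter fused to a truncated 5' LTR and includes the Psi packaging signal, the RRE for Rev-dependent nuclear export, the cPPT/CTS, a WPRE that enhances transcript expression, and a U3-deleted 3' LTR that inactivates LTR promoter activity after integration. Two expression units lie within it. A human U6 RNA polymerase III promoter drives the non-targeting spacer joined to the Streptococcus pyogenes Cas9 guide RNA scaffold. Downstream, an EF-1-alpha promoter with its intron A expresses hygromycin B phosphotransferase linked through a P2A peptide to EGFP, so transduced cells can be both selected with hygromycin and tracked or sorted by fluorescence.

The plasmid encodes no Cas9 or dCas9 repressor, so the CRISPRi effector must be supplied separately in the target cells. It serves as the control guide alongside gene-targeting sgRNA vectors in knockdown experiments, and it was deposited in connection with a study of androgen receptor signalling in melanoma cells.
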