Addgene plasmid #166998: Lenti_CRISPRi_sgNeg1
Purpose: Lentiviral expression of negative control sgRNA for CRISPRi knockdown
Depositing lab: Gian-Paolo Dotto. Depositing organization: Universite de Lausanne (UNIL). Publication: Sustained androgen receptor signaling is a determinant of melanoma cell growth potential and tumorigenesis. Ma M, Ghosh S, Tavernari D, Katarkar A, Clocchiatti A, Mazzeo L, Samarkina A, Epiney J, Yu YR, Ho PC, Levesque MP, Ozdemir BC, Ciriello G, Dummer R, Dotto GP. J Exp Med. 2021 Feb 1;218(2). pii: 211509. doi: 10.1084/jem.20201137. PubMed 33112375.
Backbone
  Vector backbone: LentiGuide_Hygro-eGFP
  Backbone manufacturer: Addgene #99375
  Backbone size w/o insert (bp): 9524
  Vector type: Lentiviral, CRISPR
  Selectable markers: Hygromycin ; EGFP
Growth in bacteria
  Bacterial resistance: Ampicillin, 100 μg/mL
  Growth temperature: 30°C
  Growth strain: NEB Stable
  Copy number: Low Copy
Gene/Insert
  Gene/Insert name: Negative control sgRNA 1
  gRNA/shRNA sequence: GCGCCAAACGTGCCCTGACGG
  Species: Synthetic
  Promoter: U6
  Cloning method: Ligation Independent Cloning
Terms and licenses: Academic/Nonprofit Terms; Industry Terms: Not Available to Industry
How to cite: Lenti_CRISPRi_sgNeg1 was a gift from Gian-Paolo Dotto (Addgene plasmid # 166998 ; http://n2t.net/addgene:166998 ; RRID:Addgene_166998)
